Addgene plasmid #1240: 6011 pETH6K620Tb
Depositing lab: Susan Lindquist. Depositing organization: Whitehead Institute for Biomedical Research. Publication: Hsp104 catalyzes formation and elimination of self-replicating Sup35 prion conformers. Shorter J, Lindquist S. Science 2004 Jun 18;304(5678):1793-7. Epub 2004 May 20. 10.1126/science.1098007 PubMed 15155912.
Backbone
  Vector backbone: pET28a
  Backbone size w/o insert (bp): 5400
  Vector type: Bacterial Expression
Growth in bacteria
  Bacterial resistance: Kanamycin, 50 μg/mL
  Growth temperature: 37°C
  Growth strain: DH5alpha
  Copy number: High Copy
Gene/Insert
  Gene/Insert name: Hsp104 (K620T mutant) (alt name: Hsp104)
  Species: S. cerevisiae (budding yeast)
  Mutation: K620T
  Entrez Gene: HSP104 (a.k.a. YLL026W)
  Tag / fusion protein: His tag (N terminal on backbone)
  Cloning method: Restriction Enzyme; 5′ cloning site nde1 (not destroyed); 3′ cloning site sac1 (not destroyed)
  Sequencing primers: 5′ na; 3′ T7 terminal
Resource information
  A portion of this plasmid was derived from a plasmid made by: Eric Schirmer
Terms and licenses: Academic/Nonprofit Terms; Industry Terms: Not Available to Industry
How to cite: 6011 pETH6K620Tb was a gift from Susan Lindquist (Addgene plasmid # 1240 ; http://n2t.net/addgene:1240 ; RRID:Addgene_1240)
