[The description below was written by a language model from this plasmid's Addgene catalogue record.]
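Description:
6011 pETH6K620Tb is a bacterial expression plasmid built on the pET28a backbone (about 5.4 kb without insert) and carrying the Saccharomyces cerevisiae HSP104 gene (YLL026W) with a K620T point mutation. The coding sequence was inserted by restriction cloning between the NdeI and SacI sites, both of which remain intact, placing it in frame with the N-terminal His tag supplied by the backbone so that the mutant protein can be recovered by metal-affinity chromatography. The plasmid confers kanamycin resistance, is listed as high copy, and is propagated in a standard cloning strain. No feature table accompanies the record, so the regulatory elements are not itemised. pET28a vectors generally drive expression from a T7 promoter under lac operator control, with a T7 terminator downstream, and therefore require a host supplying T7 RNA polymerase for protein production. The listing of a T7 terminator sequencing primer is consistent with that arrangement.

Hsp104 is a hexameric AAA+ protein disaggregase from yeast with two nucleotide-binding domains. Lysine 620 lies in the Walker A motif of the second domain, so K620T is generally understood as a substitution that impairs nucleotide handling at that site, although the record itself gives only the mutation and not its functional consequence. The associated publication examines how Hsp104 catalyses both the formation and the elimination of self-replicating Sup35 prion conformers, which suggests that this construct was used to produce purified recombinant mutant protein for comparison with wild-type Hsp104 in biochemical assays. The record also notes that part of the plasmid derives from an earlier construct made by another researcher.
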