>Addgene plasmid #1240 | 6011 pETH6K620Tb | addgene partial sequence | sequence record 16497 | 1240 with T7 terminal
AGGTGGTGGTGCTCGACGCATTTCTTTTGCTCGGGTGTCAAGTTCAATTAAACAAATTCCATTAGTTTTA
TTAATTATATATATTATATTACTGATTCTTGTTCGAAAGTTTTTAAAAATCACACTATATTAAATTAATC
TAGGTCATCATCAATTTCCATACTGTCCTCATTATCGTCATCACCTAACGTGTCAGCCCCTATAGTAGCT
TCGTGATTTGGTAGAACTTCCAGACATTCTTCAGCTTCCTCAGGAACATTTTCATCACGAGATTTACCCT
TCTTCAAGACGACATTGACAGTTTCCTTATCCTTGATTTCATTCTTTAAGATCCTTAGTGCCAGTTTGTT
CAAAATTTCGTTTTGAATTAACCTGTTCAGTGGACGTGCACCCATATCATCGGAATAACCATATTTGGCC
AAGAAGTCCTTGGCCTCTTGAGTTAAATTCAACTTGTAATGTTTATCATTTTGCTCGAATCTCTCTTCAA
TTTCCTTCAAACGAATATCCACGATCTTATGAATAGCTTTTCTAGATAGCTTGTTGAAAATGACTATACT
AGAAATTCTGTTCAAAAATTCTGGTCTGAAATGTTGCCTAACAGCACCCATGACCAAATTCTTGGTAGAT
TCTTGGATCTTTGATCCTTGTTGAGAATTGATAAATTCAGCACCTAGATTGGAAGTCATGATGACAATAC
AATTGGAACAGTCGATCGTCTTACCTTGACCACTAGAAATTCTACCGTCATCCAACATTTGTAGCATG
